>Addgene plasmid #155230 | pLV-MPAct-mCit-IRES-Neo | addgene full sequence | sequence record 310005 | Addgene NGS Result
TGGAAGGGCTAATTCACTCCCAAAGAAGACAAGATATCCTTGATCTGTGGATCTACCACACACAAGGCTA
CTTCCCTGATTAGCAGAACTACACACCAGGGCCAGGGGTCAGATATCCACTGACCTTTGGATGGTGCTAC
AAGCTAGTACCAGTTGAGCCAGATAAGGTAGAAGAGGCCAATAAAGGAGAGAACACCAGCTTGTTACACC
CTGTGAGCCTGCATGGGATGGATGACCCGGAGAGAGAAGTGTTAGAGTGGAGGTTTGACAGCCGCCTAGC
ATTTCATCACGTGGCCCGAGAGCTGCATCCGGAGTACTTCAAGAACTGCTGATATCGAGCTTGCTACAAG
GGACTTTCCGCTGGGGACTTTCCAGGGAGGCGTGGCCTGGGCGGGACTGGGGAGTGGCGAGCCCTCAGAT
CCTGCATATAAGCAGCTGCTTTTTGCCTGTACTGGGTCTCTCTGGTTAGACCAGATCTGAGCCTGGGAGC
TCTCTGGCTAACTAGGGAACCCACTGCTTAAGCCTCAATAAAGCTTGCCTTGAGTGCTTCAAGTAGTGTG
TGCCCGTCTGTTGTGTGACTCTGGTAACTAGAGATCCCTCAGACCCTTTTAGTCAGTGTGGAAAATCTCT
AGCAGTGGCGCCCGAACAGGGACTTGAAAGCGAAAGGGAAACCAGAGGAGCTCTCTCGACGCAGGACTCG
GCTTGCTGAAGCGCGCACGGCAAGAGGCGAGGGGCGGCGACTGGTGAGTACGCCAAAAATTTTGACTAGC
GGAGGCTAGAAGGAGAGAGATGGGTGCGAGAGCGTCAGTATTAAGCGGGGGAGAATTAGATCGCGATGGG
AAAAAATTCGGTTAAGGCCAGGGGGAAAGAAAAAATATAAATTAAAACATATAGTATGGGCAAGCAGGGA
GCTAGAACGATTCGCAGTTAATCCTGGCCTGTTAGAAACATCAGAAGGCTGTAGACAAATACTGGGACAG
CTACAACCATCCCTTCAGACAGGATCAGAAGAACTTAGATCATTATATAATACAGTAGCAACCCTCTATT
GTGTGCATCAAAGGATAGAGATAAAAGACACCAAGGAAGCTTTAGACAAGATAGAGGAAGAGCAAAACAA
AAGTAAGACCACCGCACAGCAAGCGGCCGGCCGCTGATCTTCAGACCTGGAGGAGGAGATATGAGGGACA
ATTGGAGAAGTGAATTATATAAATATAAAGTAGTAAAAATTGAACCATTAGGAGTAGCACCCACCAAGGC
AAAGAGAAGAGTGGTGCAGAGAGAAAAAAGAGCAGTGGGAATAGGAGCTTTGTTCCTTGGGTTCTTGGGA
GCAGCAGGAAGCACTATGGGCGCAGCGTCAATGACGCTGACGGTACAGGCCAGACAATTATTGTCTGGTA
TAGTGCAGCAGCAGAACAATTTGCTGAGGGCTATTGAGGCGCAACAGCATCTGTTGCAACTCACAGTCTG
GGGCATCAAGCAGCTCCAGGCAAGAATCCTGGCTGTGGAAAGATACCTAAAGGATCAACAGCTCCTGGGG
ATTTGGGGTTGCTCTGGAAAACTCATTTGCACCACTGCTGTGCCTTGGAATGCTAGTTGGAGTAATAAAT
CTCTGGAACAGATTTGGAATCACACGACCTGGATGGAGTGGGACAGAGAAATTAACAATTACACAAGCTT
AATACACTCCTTAATTGAAGAATCGCAAAACCAGCAAGAAAAGAATGAACAAGAATTATTGGAATTAGAT
AAATGGGCAAGTTTGTGGAATTGGTTTAACATAACAAATTGGCTGTGGTATATAAAATTATTCATAATGA
TAGTAGGAGGCTTGGTAGGTTTAAGAATAGTTTTTGCTGTACTTTCTATAGTGAATAGAGTTAGGCAGGG
ATATTCACCATTATCGTTTCAGACCCACCTCCCAACCCCGAGGGGACCCGACAGGCCCGAAGGAATAGAA
GAAGAAGGTGGAGAGAGAGACAGAGACAGATCCATTCGATTAGTGAACGGATCTCGACGGTATCGCCTTT
AAAAGAAAAGGGGGGATTGGGGGGTACAGTGCAGGGGAAAGAATAGTAGACATAATAGCAACAGACATAC
AAACTAAAGAATTACAAAAACAAATTACAAAAATTCAAAATTTTCGGGTTTATTACAGGGACAGCAGAGA
TCCAGTTTATCGATGAGGCCCTTTCGTCTTCACTCGAGGTGCCCGTCAGTGGGCAGAGCGCACATCGCCC
ACAGTCCCCGAGAAGTTGGGGGGAGGGGTCGGCAATTGAACCGGTGCCTAGAGAAGGTGGCGCGGGGTAA
ACTGGGAAAGTGATGTCGTGTACTGGCTCCGCCTTTTTCCCGAGGGTGGGGGAGAACCGTATATAAGTGC
AGTAGTCGCCGTGAACGTTCTTTTTCGCAACGGGTTTGCCGCCAGAACACAGGTAAGTGCCGTGTGTGGT
TCCCGCGGGCCTGGCCTCTTTACGGGTTATGGCCCTTGCGTGCCTTGAATTACTTCCACCTGGCTGCAGT
ACGTGATTCTTGATCCCGAGCTTCGGGTTGGAAGTGGGTGGGAGAGTTCGAGGCCTTGCGCTTAAGGAGC
CCCTTCGCCTCGTGCTTGAGTTGAGGCCTGGCCTGGGCGCTGGGGCCGCCGCGTGCGAATCTGGTGGCAC
CTTCGCGCCTGTCTCGCTGCTTTCGATAAGTCTCTAGCCATTTAAAATTTTTGATGACCTGCTGCGACGC
TTTTTTTCTGGCAAGATAGTCTTGTAAATGCGGGCCAAGATCTGCACACTGGTATTTCGGTTTTTGGGGC
CGCGGGCGGCGACGGGGCCCGTGCGTCCCAGCGCACATGTTCGGCGAGGCGGGGCCTGCGAGCGCGGCCA
CCGAGAATCGGACGGGGGTAGTCTCAAGCTGGCCGGCCTGCTCTGGTGCCTGGCCTCGCGCCGCCGTGTA
TCGCCCCGCCCTGGGCGGCAAGGCTGGCCCGGTCGGCACCAGTTGCGTGAGCGGAAAGATGGCCGCTTCC
CGGCCCTGCTGCAGGGAGCTCAAAATGGAGGACGCGGCGCTCGGGAGAGCGGGCGGGTGAGTCACCCACA
CAAAGGAAAAGGGCCTTTCCGTCCTCAGCCGTCGCTTCATGTGACTCCACGGAGTACCGGGCGCCGTCCA
GGCACCTCGATTAGTTCTCGAGCTTTTGGAGTACGTCGTCTTTAGGTTGGGGGGAGGGGTTTTATGCGAT
GGAGTTTCCCCACACTGAGTGGGTGGAGACTGAAGTTAGGCCAGCTTGGCACTTGATGTAATTCTCCTTG
GAATTTGCCCTTTTTGAGTTTGGATCTTGGTTCATTCTCAAGCCTCAGACAGTGGTTCAAAGTTTTTTTC
TTCCATTTCAGGTGTCGTGAGGATCCGCGGCCGCATGGGCATGGCGCGACCACGGGGCGCGGGGCCCTGC
AGCCCCGGGTTGGAGCGGGCTCCGCGCCGGAGCGTCGGGGAGCTGCGCCTGCTCTTCGAAGCGCGCTGCG
CCGCAGTCGCCGCCGCAGCGGCCGCAGGGTCGGATCCACCGGTCGCCACCATGGTGAGCAAGGGCGAGGA
GCTGTTCACCGGGGTGGTGCCCATCCTGGTCGAGCTGGACGGCGACGTAAACGGCCACAAGTTCAGCGTG
TCCGGCGAGGGCGAGGGCGATGCCACCTACGGCAAGCTGACCCTGAAGTTCATCTGCACCACCGGCAAGC
TGCCCGTGCCCTGGCCCACCCTCGTGACCACCTTCGGCTACGGCCTGATGTGCTTCGCCCGCTACCCCGA
CCACATGAAGCAGCACGACTTCTTCAAGTCCGCCATGCCCGAAGGCTACGTCCAGGAGCGCACCATCTTC
TTCAAGGACGACGGCAACTACAAGACCCGCGCCGAGGTGAAGTTCGAGGGCGACACCCTGGTGAACCGCA
TCGAGCTGAAGGGCATCGACTTCAAGGAGGACGGCAACATCCTGGGGCACAAGCTGGAGTACAACTACAA
CAGCCACAACGTCTATATCATGGCCGACAAGCAGAAGAACGGCATCAAGGTGAACTTCAAGATCCGCCAC
AACATCGAGGACGGCAGCGTGCAGCTCGCCGACCACTACCAGCAGAACACCCCCATCGGCGACGGCCCCG
TGCTGCTGCCCGACAACCACTACCTGAGCTACCAGTCCAAGCTGAGCAAAGACCCCAACGAGAAGCGCGA
TCACATGGTCCTGCTGGAGTTCGTGACCGCCGCCGGGATCACTCTCGGCATGGACGAGCTGTACAAGAGA
TCTCGAGCTCAAGCTTCGAATTCTGGTAAAAAGAAGAAAAAGAAGTCAAAGACAAAGTGTGTAATTATGT
AGGAATTCCTCGAGGGCGGCCGCTCTAGAGTCGACGGGCCGCGGTAACAATTGTTAACTAACTTAAGCTA
GCAACGGTTTCCCTCTAGCGGGATCAATTCCGCCCCCCCCCCCTAACGTTACTGGCCGAAGCCGCTTGGA
ATAAGGCCGGTGTGCGTTTGTCTATATGTTATTTTCCACCATATTGCCGTCTTTTGGCAATGTGAGGGCC
CGGAAACCTGGCCCTGTCTTCTTGACGAGCATTCCTAGGGGTCTTTCCCCTCTCGCCAAAGGAATGCAAG
GTCTGTTGAATGTCGTGAAGGAAGCAGTTCCTCTGGAAGCTTCTTGAAGACAAACAACGTCTGTAGCGAC
CCTTTGCAGGCAGCGGAACCCCCCACCTGGCGACAGGTGCCTCTGCGGCCAAAAGCCACGTGTATAAGAT
ACACCTGCAAAGGCGGCACAACCCCAGTGCCACGTTGTGAGTTGGATAGTTGTGGAAAGAGTCAAATGGC
TCTCCTCAAGCGTATTCAACAAGGGGCTGAAGGATGCCCAGAAGGTACCCCATTGTATGGGATCTGATCT
GGGGCCTCGGTGCACATGCTTTACATGTGTTTAGTCGAGGTTAAAAAAACGTCTAGGCCCCCCGAACCAC
GGGGACGTGGTTTTCCTTTGAAAAACACGATAATACCATGATTGAACAAGATGGATTGCACGCAGGTTCT
CCGGCCGCTTGGGTGGAGAGGCTATTCGGCTATGACTGGGCACAACAGACAATCGGCTGCTCTGATGCCG
CCGTGTTCCGGCTGTCAGCGCAGGGGCGCCCGGTTCTTTTTGTCAAGACCGACCTGTCCGGTGCCCTGAA
TGAACTGCAGGACGAGGCAGCGCGGCTATCGTGGCTGGCCACGACGGGCGTTCCTTGCGCAGCTGTGCTC
GACGTTGTCACTGAAGCGGGAAGGGACTGGCTGCTATTGGGCGAAGTGCCGGGGCAGGATCTCCTGTCAT
CTCACCTTGCTCCTGCCGAGAAAGTATCCATCATGGCTGATGCAATGCGGCGGCTGCATACGCTTGATCC
GGCTACCTGCCCATTCGACCACCAAGCGAAACATCGCATCGAGCGAGCACGTACTCGGATGGAAGCCGGT
CTTGTCGATCAGGATGATCTGGACGAAGAGCATCAGGGGCTCGCGCCAGCCGAACTGTTCGCCAGGCTCA
AGGCGCGCATGCCCGACGGCGAGGATCTCGTCGTGACCCATGGCGATGCCTGCTTGCCGAATATCATGGT
GGAAAATGGCCGCTTTTCTGGATTCATCGACTGTGGCCGGCTGGGTGTGGCGGACCGCTATCAGGACATA
GCGTTGGCTACCCGTGATATTGCTGAAGAGCTTGGCGGCGAATGGGCTGACCGCTTCCTCGTGCTTTACG
GTATCGCCGCTCCCGATTCGCAGCGCATCGCCTTCTATCGCCTTCTTGACGAGTTCTTCTGACCCGGGCG
GGGCGCGTCTGGAACAATCAACCTCTGGATTACAAAATTTGTGAAAGATTGACTGGTATTCTTAACTATG
TTGCTCCTTTTACGCTATGTGGATACGCTGCTTTAATGCCTTTGTATCATGCTATTGCTTCCCGTATGGC
TTTCATTTTCTCCTCCTTGTATAAATCCTGGTTGCTGTCTCTTTATGAGGAGTTGTGGCCCGTTGTCAGG
CAACGTGGCGTGGTGTGCACTGTGTTTGCTGACGCAACCCCCACTGGTTGGGGCATTGCCACCACCTGTC
AGCTCCTTTCCGGGACTTTCGCTTTCCCCCTCCCTATTGCCACGGCGGAACTCATCGCCGCCTGCCTTGC
CCGCTGCTGGACAGGGGCTCGGCTGTTGGGCACTGACAATTCCGTGGTGTTGTCGGGGAAGCTGACGTCC
TTTCCATGGCTGCTCGCCTGTGTTGCCACCTGGATTCTGCGCGGGACGTCCTTCTGCTACGTCCCTTCGG
CCCTCAATCCAGCGGACCTTCCTTCCCGCGGCCTGCTGCCGGCTCTGCGGCCTCTTCCGCGTCTTCGCCT
TCGCCCTCAGACGAGTCGGATCTCCCTTTGGGCCGCCTCCCCGCCTGGAATTAATTCTGCAGTCGAGACC
TAGAAAAACATGGAGCAATCACAAGTAGCAATACAGCAGCTACCAATGCTGATTGTGCCTGGCTAGAAGC
ACAAGAGGAGGAGGAGGTGGGTTTTCCAGTCACACCTCAGGTACCTTTAAGACCAATGACTTACAAGGCA
GCTGTAGATCTTAGCCACTTTTTAAAAGAAAAGAGGGGACTGGAAGGGCTAATTCACTCCCAACGAAGAC
AAGATATCCTTGATCTGTGGATCTACCACACACAAGGCTACTTCCCTGATTAGCAGAACTACACACCAGG
GCCAGGGGTCAGATATCCACTGACCTTTGGATGGTGCTACAAGCTAGTACCAGTTGAGCCAGATAAGGTA
GAAGAGGCCAATAAAGGAGAGAACACCAGCTTGTTACACCCTGTGAGCCTGCATGGGATGGATGACCCGG
AGAGAGAAGTGTTAGAGTGGAGGTTTGACAGCCGCCTAGCATTTCATCACGTGGCCCGAGAGCTGCATCC
GGAGTACTTCAAGAACTGCTGATATCGAGCTTGCTACAAGGGACTTTCCGCTGGGGACTTTCCAGGGAGG
CGTGGCCTGGGCGGGACTGGGGAGTGGCGAGCCCTCAGATCCTGCATATAAGCAGCTGCTTTTTGCCTGT
ACTGGGTCTCTCTGGTTAGACCAGATCTGAGCCTGGGAGCTCTCTGGCTAACTAGGGAACCCACTGCTTA
AGCCTCAATAAAGCTTGCCTTGAGTGCTTCAAGTAGTGTGTGCCCGTCTGTTGTGTGACTCTGGTAACTA
GAGATCCCTCAGACCCTTTTAGTCAGTGTGGAAAATCTCTAGCAGTAGTAGTTCATGTCATCTTATTATT
CAGTATTTATAACTTGCAAAGAAATGAATATCAGAGAGTGAGAGGCCTTGACATTGCTAGCGTTTACCGT
CGACCTCTAGCTAGAGCTTGGCGTAATCATGGTCATAGCTGTTTCCTGTGTGAAATTGTTATCCGCTCAC
AATTCCACACAACATACGAGCCGGAAGCATAAAGTGTAAAGCCTGGGGTGCCTAATGAGTGAGCTAACTC
ACATTAATTGCGTTGCGCTCACTGCCCGCTTTCCAGTCGGGAAACCTGTCGTGCCAGCTGCATTAATGAA
TCGGCCAACGCGCGGGGAGAGGCGGTTTGCGTATTGGGCGCTCTTCCGCTTCCTCGCTCACTGACTCGCT
GCGCTCGGTCGTTCGGCTGCGGCGAGCGGTATCAGCTCACTCAAAGGCGGTAATACGGTTATCCACAGAA
TCAGGGGATAACGCAGGAAAGAACATGTGAGCAAAAGGCCAGCAAAAGGCCAGGAACCGTAAAAAGGCCG
CGTTGCTGGCGTTTTTCCATAGGCTCCGCCCCCCTGACGAGCATCACAAAAATCGACGCTCAAGTCAGAG
GTGGCGAAACCCGACAGGACTATAAAGATACCAGGCGTTTCCCCCTGGAAGCTCCCTCGTGCGCTCTCCT
GTTCCGACCCTGCCGCTTACCGGATACCTGTCCGCCTTTCTCCCTTCGGGAAGCGTGGCGCTTTCTCATA
GCTCACGCTGTAGGTATCTCAGTTCGGTGTAGGTCGTTCGCTCCAAGCTGGGCTGTGTGCACGAACCCCC
CGTTCAGCCCGACCGCTGCGCCTTATCCGGTAACTATCGTCTTGAGTCCAACCCGGTAAGACACGACTTA
TCGCCACTGGCAGCAGCCACTGGTAACAGGATTAGCAGAGCGAGGTATGTAGGCGGTGCTACAGAGTTCT
TGAAGTGGTGGCCTAACTACGGCTACACTAGAAGAACAGTATTTGGTATCTGCGCTCTGCTGAAGCCAGT
TACCTTCGGAAAAAGAGTTGGTAGCTCTTGATCCGGCAAACAAACCACCGCTGGTAGCGGTGGTTTTTTT
GTTTGCAAGCAGCAGATTACGCGCAGAAAAAAAGGATCTCAAGAAGATCCTTTGATCTTTTCTACGGGGT
CTGACGCTCAGTGGAACGAAAACTCACGTTAAGGGATTTTGGTCATGAGATTATCAAAAAGGATCTTCAC
CTAGATCCTTTTAAATTAAAAATGAAGTTTTAAATCAATCTAAAGTATATATGAGTAAACTTGGTCTGAC
AGTTACCAATGCTTAATCAGTGAGGCACCTATCTCAGCGATCTGTCTATTTCGTTCATCCATAGTTGCCT
GACTCCCCGTCGTGTAGATAACTACGATACGGGAGGGCTTACCATCTGGCCCCAGTGCTGCAATGATACC
GCGAGACCCACGCTCACCGGCTCCAGATTTATCAGCAATAAACCAGCCAGCCGGAAGGGCCGAGCGCAGA
AGTGGTCCTGCAACTTTATCCGCCTCCATCCAGTCTATTAATTGTTGCCGGGAAGCTAGAGTAAGTAGTT
CGCCAGTTAATAGTTTGCGCAACGTTGTTGCCATTGCTACAGGCATCGTGGTGTCACGCTCGTCGTTTGG
TATGGCTTCATTCAGCTCCGGTTCCCAACGATCAAGGCGAGTTACATGATCCCCCATGTTGTGCAAAAAA
GCGGTTAGCTCCTTCGGTCCTCCGATCGTTGTCAGAAGTAAGTTGGCCGCAGTGTTATCACTCATGGTTA
TGGCAGCACTGCATAATTCTCTTACTGTCATGCCATCCGTAAGATGCTTTTCTGTGACTGGTGAGTACTC
AACCAAGTCATTCTGAGAATAGTGTATGCGGCGACCGAGTTGCTCTTGCCCGGCGTCAATACGGGATAAT
ACCGCGCCACATAGCAGAACTTTAAAAGTGCTCATCATTGGAAAACGTTCTTCGGGGCGAAAACTCTCAA
GGATCTTACCGCTGTTGAGATCCAGTTCGATGTAACCCACTCGTGCACCCAACTGATCTTCAGCATCTTT
TACTTTCACCAGCGTTTCTGGGTGAGCAAAAACAGGAAGGCAAAATGCCGCAAAAAAGGGAATAAGGGCG
ACACGGAAATGTTGAATACTCATACTCTTCCTTTTTCAATATTATTGAAGCATTTATCAGGGTTATTGTC
TCATGAGCGGATACATATTTGAATGTATTTAGAAAAATAAACAAATAGGGGTTCCGCGCACATTTCCCCG
AAAAGTGCCACCTGACGTCGACGGATCGGGAGATCAACTTGTTTATTGCAGCTTATAATGGTTACAAATA
AAGCAATAGCATCACAAATTTCACAAATAAAGCATTTTTTTCACTGCATTCTAGTTGTGGTTTGTCCAAA
CTCATCAATGTATCTTATCATGTCTGGATCAACTGGATAACTCAAGCTAACCAAAATCATCCCAAACTTC
CCACCCCATACCCTATTACCACTGCCAATTACCTGTGGTTTCATTTACTCTAAACCTGTGATTCCTCTGA
ATTATTTTCATTTTAAAGAAATTGTATTTGTTAAATATGTACTACAAACTTAGTAGT
Features (pLannotate 1.2.2; 26 found; start..end, strand, type, name):
    377..634     +  LTR            5' LTR (truncated): truncated 5' long terminal repeat (LTR) from HIV-1
    681..806     +  misc_feature   HIV-1 Ψ: packaging signal of human immunodeficiency virus type 1
    790..1128    +  CDS            HIV-1 gag (fragment): gag protein from human immunodeficiency virus 1; gag
   1303..1536    +  misc_feature   RRE: The Rev response element (RRE) of HIV-1 allows for Rev-dependent mRNA export from the nucleus to the cytoplasm.
   1913..2013    +  CDS            Rev (fragment): human immunodeficiency virus 1 (HIV-1) Rev protein; rev; enhances nuclear export of unspliced and incompletely spliced viral mRNAs
   2028..2143    +  misc_feature   cPPT/CTS: central polypurine tract and central termination sequence of HIV-1 (lacking the first T)
   2221..2432    +  promoter       EF-1α core promoter: core promoter for human elongation factor EF-1α
   2433..3371    +  intron         EF-1α intron A: intron upstream of the start codon of human EF-1α
   3389..3529    +  CDS            ITPKA (fragment): IP3KA_HUMAN - Experimental evidence at protein level: Swiss-Prot protein existence level 1. From Homo sapiens (Human).
   3551..4267    +  CDS            mCitrine: mCitrine is a basic (constitutively fluorescent) yellow fluorescent protein published in 2001, derived from Aequorea victoria.
   4268..4295    +  misc_feature   MCS (fragment): multiple cloning site
   4294..4341    +  CDS            K-Ras (fragment): human small GTPase proto-oncoprotein
   4444..5005    +  misc_feature   IRES: internal ribosome entry site (IRES) of the encephalomyocarditis virus (EMCV)
   5008..5799    +  CDS            neo: KKA2_KLEPN - Also known as kan, nptII. Experimental evidence at protein level: Swiss-Prot protein existence level 1. Resistance to kanamycin, neomycin, paromomycin, ribostamycin, butirosin and gentamicin B. From Klebsiella pneumoniae.
   5826..6414    +  misc_feature   WPRE: woodchuck hepatitis virus posttranscriptional regulatory element
   6431..6949    +  CDS            nef (fragment): NEF_HV1BR - Experimental evidence at protein level: Swiss-Prot protein existence level 1. Extracellular Nef protein targets CD4(+) T-lymphocytes for apoptosis by interacting with CXCR4 surface receptors (PubMed:14990729). From Human immunodeficiency virus type 1 group M subtype B (isolate BRU/LAI) (HIV-1).
   6997..7254    +  LTR            5' LTR (truncated): truncated 5' long terminal repeat (LTR) from HIV-1
   7406..7422    -  protein_bind   lac operator: The lac repressor binds to the lac operator to inhibit transcription in E. coli. This inhibition can be relieved by adding lactose or isopropyl-β-D-thiogalactopyranoside (IPTG). lac repressor encoded by lacI
   7430..7460    -  promoter       lac promoter: promoter for the E. coli lac operon
   7475..7496    -  protein_bind   CAP binding site: CAP binding activates transcription in the presence of cAMP. E. coli catabolite activator protein
   7509..7601    -  CDS            lacI (fragment): lac repressor; lacI; The lac repressor binds to the lac operator to inhibit transcription in E. coli. This inhibition can be relieved by adding lactose or isopropyl-β-D-thiogalactopyranoside (IPTG).
   7784..8372    -  rep_origin     ori: high-copy-number ColE1/pMB1/pBR322/pUC origin of replication
   8543..9403    -  CDS            AmpR: β-lactamase; bla; confers resistance to ampicillin, carbenicillin, and related antibiotics
   9404..9508    -  promoter       AmpR promoter: bla
   9556..9690    +  polyA_signal   SV40 poly(A) signal: SV40 polyadenylation signal
   9857..329     +  CDS            nef (fragment) (across the origin): NEF_HV1BR - Experimental evidence at protein level: Swiss-Prot protein existence level 1. Extracellular Nef protein targets CD4(+) T-lymphocytes for apoptosis by interacting with CXCR4 surface receptors (PubMed:14990729). From Human immunodeficiency virus type 1 group M subtype B (isolate BRU/LAI) (HIV-1).
