[The description below was written by a language model from this plasmid's Addgene catalogue record and pLannotate feature annotations shown in this document.]
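Description:
pLV-MPAct-mCit-IRES-Neo is an HIV-1-derived lentiviral transfer plasmid built on the CSII-EF backbone for stable expression of the MPAct-mCitrine sensor in mammalian cells. In bacteria it is maintained through a high-copy ColE1/pUC-type origin and selected with ampicillin via β-lactamase. The viral portion is flanked by two LTRs, both annotated as truncated, and contains the Ψ packaging signal with an adjoining gag fragment, the Rev response element for Rev-dependent nuclear export of the genomic RNA, and the cPPT/CTS element. The annotated nef and Rev fragments are residual HIV-1 sequence rather than functional payload.

The expression cassette is driven by the human EF-1α core promoter with its intron A. The annotated open reading frame consists of an N-terminal fragment matching human ITPKA, followed by mCitrine, a short multiple-cloning-site remnant and a C-terminal fragment of K-Ras. The catalogue entry lists mCitrine as a C-terminal tag, although the feature table places the K-Ras fragment after it, and it lists both human and rat as source species without saying which part is of rat origin. The record does not spell out the role of each fragment, but the associated publication concerns membrane-proximal F-actin, which fits a yellow fluorescent reporter that combines an actin-associated segment with a membrane-targeting tail. Downstream, an EMCV IRES allows translation of the neomycin phosphotransferase gene from the same transcript, so transduced cells can be selected with G418, and a WPRE enhances transcript expression. The construct is used to generate lentivirus for making stable sensor-expressing cell lines for live imaging, for example in studies of membrane protrusion and cell migration.
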