Addgene plasmid #155230: pLV-MPAct-mCit-IRES-Neo
Purpose: lentiviral MPAct construct
Depositing lab: Tobias Meyer. Depositing organization: Stanford University. Publication: Membrane-proximal F-actin restricts local membrane protrusions and directs cell migration. Bisaria A, Hayer A, Garbett D, Cohen D, Meyer T. Science. 2020 Jun 12;368(6496):1205-1210. doi: 10.1126/science.aay7794. PubMed 32527825.
Backbone
  Vector backbone: CSII-EF
  Vector type: Lentiviral
  Selectable markers: Neomycin (select with G418)
Growth in bacteria
  Bacterial resistance: Ampicillin, 100 μg/mL
  Growth temperature: 30°C
  Growth strain: NEB Stable
  Copy number: High Copy
Gene/Insert
  Gene/Insert name: Lentiviral expression of MPAct-mCitrine sensor
  Species: H. sapiens (human), R. norvegicus (rat)
  Tag / fusion protein: mCitrine (C terminal on insert)
  Cloning method: Gibson Cloning
Terms and licenses: Academic/Nonprofit Terms; Industry Terms: Not Available to Industry
How to cite: pLV-MPAct-mCit-IRES-Neo was a gift from Tobias Meyer (Addgene plasmid # 155230 ; http://n2t.net/addgene:155230 ; RRID:Addgene_155230)
